Addgene plasmid #146473: pAc5.1B-lambdaN-HA-DmHPat-del500-684_H
Purpose: Insect Expression of DmHPat-del500-684
Depositing lab: Elisa Izaurralde. Depositing organization: Max Planck Institute for Developmental Biology. Publication: HPat provides a link between deadenylation and decapping in metazoa. Haas G, Braun JE, Igreja C, Tritschler F, Nishihara T, Izaurralde E. J Cell Biol. 2010 Apr 19. 189(2):289-302. 10.1083/jcb.200910141 PubMed 20404111.
Backbone
  Vector backbone: Unknown
  Vector type: Insect Expression
Growth in bacteria
  Bacterial resistance: Ampicillin, 100 μg/mL
  Growth temperature: 37°C
  Growth strain: DH5alpha
  Copy number: Low Copy
Gene/Insert
  Gene/Insert name: DmHPat-del500-684
  Species: D. melanogaster (fly)
  Mutation: three silent mutations compared to the sequence given by NCBI: NM_142335.2
  Entrez Gene: Patr-1 (a.k.a. anon-WO0118547.282, BcDNA:LD27979, CG5208, Dmel\CG5208, HPat, LD27979)
  Cloning method: Unknown
Terms and licenses: Academic/Nonprofit Terms; Industry Terms: Not Available to Industry
Depositor comments: Plasmids from this collection were made available to the research community and donated after the lab closed. Please note that the sequence provided by the depositing laboratory may be theoretical/predicted or based on Sanger sequencing results. There may be discrepancies between sequencing results obtained by Addgene and the depositor sequence. If an Addgene verified sequence is not available, please contact before placing your order to request that our lab fully sequence the plasmid.
How to cite: pAc5.1B-lambdaN-HA-DmHPat-del500-684_H was a gift from Elisa Izaurralde (Addgene plasmid # 146473 ; http://n2t.net/addgene:146473 ; RRID:Addgene_146473)
