[The description below was written by a language model from this plasmid's Addgene catalogue record and pLannotate feature annotations shown in this document.]
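Description:
pAc5.1B-lambdaN-HA-DmHPat-del500-684_H is a 7,835-nt insect expression plasmid for producing a deletion variant of Drosophila melanogaster HPat (Patr-1, CG5208) in fly cells. The catalogue lists the backbone as unknown, although the name and annotated features point to a pAc5.1-type vector. Expression is driven by the constitutive Drosophila actin 5C (Ac5) promoter and terminated by an SV40 polyadenylation signal. In bacteria the plasmid is maintained through a ColE1/pUC-type origin and selected with ampicillin via the β-lactamase gene and its own promoter. The record lists it as low copy, even though this origin type is usually annotated as high copy. Short fragments of SV40 large T antigen and of a tetracycline resistance gene are also detected; these look like non-functional backbone remnants.

The coding region begins with a short fragment of the bacteriophage lambda N protein, followed by an HA epitope (annotated as a partial match to 3xHA). The HPat sequence comes next, falling in the unannotated interval between the HA tag and a downstream V5 tag. The insert's name indicates a deletion of residues 500–684, and the record notes three silent changes relative to the NCBI reference. The record does not say whether the vector-derived V5 tag is read in frame or lies beyond a stop codon.

The lambda N peptide binds boxB RNA hairpins, so fusions of this kind are generally used in tethering assays, where the protein is recruited to a boxB-containing reporter mRNA and the HA tag allows its detection. The record states only insect expression as the purpose. The associated publication concerns HPat as a link between deadenylation and decapping, which would fit using this mutant to map functional regions of the protein.
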