Features (pLannotate 1.2.2; 10 found; start..end, strand, type, name):
     56..2568    +  promoter       Ac5 promoter: Drosophila melanogaster actin 5C promoter
   2588..2653    +  CDS            N (fragment): REGN_LAMBD - Experimental evidence at protein level: Swiss-Prot protein existence level 1. Plays a role as a transcriptional antitermination factor that allows the virus to initiate its lytic phase. Activates expression of the delayed viral early genes by modifying host RNA polymerase (RNAP) into a form that is resistant to termination signals. This antitermination function requires the host NusA protein which serves to stabilize the interaction between antitermination protein N and host RNA polymerase. From Escherichia phage lambda (Bacteriophage lambda).
   2678..2704    +  CDS            3xHA (fragment): three tandem HA epitope tags
   5120..5161    +  CDS            V5 tag: epitope tag from simian virus 5
   5261..5395    -  polyA_signal   SV40 poly(A) signal: SV40 polyadenylation signal
   5418..5502    -  CDS            large T antigen (fragment): large T antigen from SV40 (simian virus 40)
   5503..5973    +  CDS            TcR (fragment): tetracycline efflux protein; tet; confers resistance to tetracycline
   6017..6605    -  rep_origin     ori: high-copy-number ColE1/pMB1/pBR322/pUC origin of replication
   6776..7636    -  CDS            AmpR: β-lactamase; bla; confers resistance to ampicillin, carbenicillin, and related antibiotics
   7637..7741    -  promoter       AmpR promoter: bla
>Addgene plasmid #146473 | pAc5.1B-lambdaN-HA-DmHPat-del500-684_H | depositor full sequence | sequence record 288918 | Full Sequence
CTTCAAGGAATTAATTCTATATTCTAAAAACACAAATGATACTTCTAAAAAAAATCATGAATGGCATCAA
CTCTGAATCAAATCTTTGCAGATGCACCTACTTCTCATTTCCACTGTCACATCATTTTTCCAGATCTCGC
TGCCTGTTATGTGGCCCACAAACCAAGACACGTTTTATGGCCATTAAAGCTGGCTGATCGTCGCCAAACA
CCAAATACATATCAATATGTACATTCGAGAAAGAAGCGATCAAAGAAGCGTCTTCGGGCGAGTAGGAGAA
TGCGGAGGAGAAGGAGAACGAGCTGATCTAGTATCTCTCCACAATCCAATGCCAACTGACCAACTGGCCA
TATTCGGAGCAATTTGAAGCCAATTTCCATCGCCTGGCGATCGCTCCATTCTTGGCTATATGTTTTTCAC
CGTTCCCGGGGCCATTTTCAAAGACTCGTCGGTAAGATAAGATTGTGTCACTCGCTGTCTCTCTTCATTT
GTCGAAGAATGCTGAGGAATTTCGCGATGACGTCGGCGAGTATTTTGAAGAATGAGAATAATTTGTATTT
ATACGAAAATCAGTTAGTGGAATTTTCTACAAAAACATGTTATCTATAGATAATTTTGTTGCAAAATATG
TTGACTATGACAAAGATTGTATGTATATACCTTTAATGTATTCTCATTTTCTTATGTATTTATAATGGCA
ATGATGATACTGATGATATTTTAAGATGATGCCAGACCACAGGCTGATTTCTGCGTCTTTTGCCGAACGC
AGTGCATGTGCGGTTGTTGTTTTTTGGAATAGTTTCAATTTTCGGACTGTCCGCTTTGATTTCAGTTTCT
TGGCTTATTCAAAAAGCAAAGTAAAGCCAAAAAAGCGAGATGGCAATACCAAATGCGGCAAAACGGTAGT
GGAAGGAAAGGGGTGCGGGGCAGCGGAAGGAAGGGTGGGGCGGGGCGTGGCGGGGTCTGTGGCTGGGCGC
GACGTCACCGACGTTGGAGCCACTCCTTTGACCATGTGTGCGTGTGTGTATTATTCGTGTCTCGCCACTC
GCCGGTTGTTTTTTTCTTTTTATCTCGCTCTCTCTAGCGCCATCTCGTACGCATGCTCAACGCACCGCAT
GTTGCCGTGTCCTTTATGCGTCATTTTGGCTCGAAATAGGCAATTATTTAAACAAAGATTAGTCAACGAA
AACGCTAAAATAAATAAGTCTACAATATGGTTACTTATTGCCATGTGTGTGCAGCCAACGATAGCAACAA
AAGCAACAACACAGTGGCTTTCCCTCTTTCACTTTTTGTTTGCAAGCGCGTGCGAGCAAGACGGCACGAC
CGGCAAACGCAATTACGCTGACAAAGAGCAGACGAAGTTTTGGCCGAAAAACATCAAGGCGCCTGATACG
AATGCATTTGCAATAACAATTGCGATATTTAATATTGTTTATGAAGCTGTTTGACTTCAAAACACACAAA
AAAAAAAATAAAACAAATTATTTGAAAGAGAATTAGGAATCGGACAGCTTATCGTTACGGGCTAACAGCA
CACCGAGACGAAATAGCTTACCTGACGTCACAGCCTCTGGAAGAACTGCCGCCAAGCAGAGAGAGAGAGA
AAAAGAGGGAGAGCAGCTTAGACCGCATGTGCTTGTGTGTGAGGCGTCTCTCTCTTCGTCTCCTGTTTGC
GCAAACGCATAGACTGCACTGAGAAAATCGATTACCTATTTTTTATGAATGAATATTTGCACTATTACTA
TTCAAAACTATTAAGATAGCAATCACATTCAATAGCCAAATACTATACCACCTGAGCGATGCAACGAAAT
GATCAATTTGAGCAAAAATGCTGCATATTTAGGACGGCATCATTATAGAAATGCTTCTTGCTGTGTACTT
TTCTCTCGTCTGGCAGCTGTTTCGCCGTTATTGTTAAAACCGGCTTAAGTTAGGTGTGTTTTCTACGACT
AGTGATGCCCCTACTAGAAGATGTGTGTTGCACAAATGTCCCTGAATAACCAATTTGAAGTGCAGATAGC
AGTAAACGTAAGCTAATATGAATATTATTTAACTGTAATGTTTTAATATCGCTGGACATTACTAATAAAC
CCACTATAAACACATGTACATATGTATGTTTTGGCATACAATGAGTAGTTGGGGAAAAAATGTGTAAAAG
CACCGTGACCATCACAGCATAAAGATAACCAGCTGAAGTATCGAATATGAGTAACCCCCAAATTGAATCA
CATGCCGCAACTGATAGGACCCATGGAAGTACACTCTTCATGGCGATATACAAGACACACACAAGCACGA
ACACCCAGTTGCGGAGGAAATTCTCCGTAAATGAAAACCCAATCGGCGAACAATTCATACCCATATATGG
TAAAAGTTTTGAACGCGACTTGAGAGCGGAGAGCATTGCGGCTGATAAGGTTTTAGCGCTAAGCGGGCTT
TATAAAACGGGCTGCGGGACCAGTTTTCATATCACTACCGTTTGAGTTCTTGTGCTGTGTGGATACTCCT
CCCGACACAAAGCCGCTCCATCAGCCAGCAGTCGTCTAATCCAGAGACCCCGGATCGGGGTACCAACATG
GACGCACAAACACGACGACGTGAGCGTCGCGCTGAGAAACAAGCTCAATGGAAAGCTGCAAACGGTGGAT
CTCCTCCACATATGGCTTACCCATACGATGTTCCAGATTACGCTCCTCCAAGCTTGAATTCTGCAGATAT
CATGGATGACTCGTTTTTCGGCTTTGACACGAATCTACCGGACGAAGATGGTGGCGATGGACGCATCGTC
GAGGCGGAATACGATGCCCTCAATGACGAAACCTTTGGATCCGCTATAAATGGCGACTGGGAGGAAGCCC
ATGAGACGATGGTACGCCTGGGCGGGAATGGCGAAAGGGTGCGGAAGCGACCCGCGGAATCTAGTGGAAA
TACGGATTTTGCCGATCAGGGAAATGGTGCCTTCCTGCGACACGCTAATCCGCTATCATCGGCGCCCTCT
TCAAGCGGCTCCACTCCGGCCCCTTTGAATGCCCCCTTCCGACAGTCTCGTCACATAGGGGACTCGGACT
TGGAGCTAAACATTTCCTCCATGAAGTTGGACGACATGGACCTGTCCTCTTTCACCACTGATAGCGAAGC
CGGTGGGCTGAGCAACCGCATTAAGCTGGACTCCGGGGTCTGGGGATCACAGCCGTTCCCCAACAACCAA
CATTTGTTCCGCGAGCCTATGCGCAGCGCCTTCAAGCCACAGCAGCAGCAACATCAGCAGCACCAACCAC
AACAAATGAAGCCACCGCAGGAAGCGAATGCCAACTTTGCACTGAATCCACAGCCTTTTCCAAAAATTAC
AACTCTCGAGGATATAGAGCGCAATATGATCATTCAGCAGGCCATTCCGAAACAACAGCAGCAGAGCCAG
CAACAGGCGGAACGCAAAATGTTTGATGATTTTAGTCTGGGTAACAGGCAGCAGGTGCCTACACCAACCA
TGTTGCAGCAACAGATGTTGCAGCAGCAGCATCATCAGAAACAACAGTCGCAGCAGCAGCCGCCACAACA
AGCGCAGCACAAGGTACCCCCTGGCTTCTTGGGCACGCCGCACACCTCTCCACCGAGGCCAAATTTGGGT
TTCCCCGGACCCGAGCTACTGCCCACGCCATCGTCGCAGCAACAACTAAACGGTATTGGTGGCAACCGAG
TGCCGCCCGGATTTATTTACCCGCAAGGTCTGCCCGGGAATATTCCGCAATTGCCCCAGCATCCTCTAAT
GCAGCAGCACATGCCGCACAACTTTCCACTGCCCGGCGGCAACCAGCGACCTCTACCCAATCCACAAGCT
CTGCCCACGGCCCTGAACAATTTCGCGATGCATCCAAGCTTCAATGCGATGCGCGCCGCTGGAATCCATC
CAGGGGCTTTTATGCAACCTCCCCATCCGCACCAGATGCTGCCACCGCGAATGCCGCCGCACCCGCTGCA
AGCTGCCACAAGTCTATTAGGCCAGCAGCCACCGAATTCCATGTATAACATGTTCAACATGCGACTAGTG
CAAGAGATCCAGCAAAACCATCCGCTGCTTCAACAGGCTGCTGTTGTACGCCAAATGCAACAGAGCAGAG
CAGGATCCGTGGCCAGCGATCGTCAAAGATCGCAGGCGCAACAGCAGCAACAAGGACGACGTCCAGATGG
TACAGGAAATTACCCGCTGGAAGAGTACCGGAAGTCGCGACACATTTTGCTTCTGATTGAAACACTGTAT
CGCTATCTGCTGAAGTTGGAGGATTTGGAAAGCCCAGAAGTGATGGCCACCATTGAGCTGAAAAAGAAAA
AGGAAGCCGAACGGATCGCAGCCCTTGAGCAGCTGGAAATGGCCAATAAAACGCCCGAAGAACGTGCTGC
TGAAGCCGCCAATCCGCAAACCATGAATCCGCAACTAAAGAACAAGTTCAACTATGAGGTAGAGACGAAA
GCTGCGTTGGTCAATAAATTAAAGGCAGGTCTGGCCTTCGACAAGGTTATCGCCATGATGAATGTGCGCA
AGGGAAAGATACTTATTAGACGCATAATGCCCTTTATTGCGGATCAAAGCATTCGCTGGGTCGTGTGGAG
CGGCGTCTTCTGTTCCCTACAAACAGTGGTGAAAAAGGACAAGGACGACGTTGAAGGCGTCTTGTACGCT
CTTTACCCAGAGTTTAAAAAACACGTTAACAAAGCTACTTTCGAACTCCTAGTGAGCATTTCATCTGCTA
TTACGCTGAATGACAAGAAACTTGCTGGAATTTTTTGCAGTCGCTTTGGAATCCTTTCGCTGGTTGCCCT
GATACTTCGCGCCGAGGAAATCTACGTCTCGCGAACTGACGCAACTCTTAGCGAGGAGAACAGGCAAAAG
TGGCGAGAATTTCTGGCACAGGTTGCATCCTGCCTCAATCGCACTATTCAAAACCAGACCATCTCGGCAG
CCATTGAGTCGGATGCAATTCAGCCACTTATGGACCACTTTGAACGGTTTAAAGATCTTAAACTGGATGC
ACTCTTAGCATTAATAACTGAAGCCAGGCATCAAATTGATTAGGGCGGCCGCTCGAGTCTAGAGGGCCCG
CGGTTCGAAGGTAAGCCTATCCCTAACCCTCTCCTCGGTCTCGATTCTACGCGTACCGGTCATCATCACC
ATCACCATTGAGTTTAAACCCGCTGATCAGCCTCGACTGTGCCTTCTAAGGCCTGAGCTCGCTGATCAGC
CTCGATCGAGGATCCAGACATGATAAGATACATTGATGAGTTTGGACAAACCACAACTAGAATGCAGTGA
AAAAAATGCTTTATTTGTGAAATTTGTGATGCTATTGCTTTATTTGTAACCATTATAAGCTGCAATAAAC
AAGTTAACAACAACAATTGCATTCATTTTATGTTTCAGGTTCAGGGGGAGGTGTGGGAGGTTTTTTAAAG
CAAGTAAAACCTCTACAAATGTGGTATGGCTGATTATGATCAGTCGACCGATGCCCTTGAGAGCCTTCAA
CCCAGTCAGCTCCTTCCGGTGGGCGCGGGGCATGACTATCGTCGCCGCACTTATGACTGTCTTCTTTATC
ATGCAACTCGTAGGACAGGTGCCGGCAGCGCTCTGGGTCATTTTCGGCGAGGACCGCTTTCGCTGGAGCG
CGACGATGATCGGCCTGTCGCTTGCGGTATTCGGAATCTTGCACGCCCTCGCTCAAGCCTTCGTCACTGG
TCCCGCCACCAAACGTTTCGGCGAGAAGCAGGCCATTATCGCCGGCATGGCGGCCGACGCGCTGGGCTAC
GTCTTGCTGGCGTTCGCGACGCGAGGCTGGATGGCCTTCCCCATTATGATTCTTCTCGCTTCCGGCGGCA
TCGGGATGCCCGCGTTGCAGGCCATGCTGTCCAGGCAGGTAGATGACGACCATCAGGGACAGCTTCAAGG
ATCGCTCGCGGCTCTTACCAGCCAGCAAAAGGCCAGGAACCGTAAAAAGGCCGCGTTGCTGGCGTTTTTC
CATAGGCTCCGCCCCCCTGACGAGCATCACAAAAATCGACGCTCAAGTCAGAGGTGGCGAAACCCGACAG
GACTATAAAGATACCAGGCGTTTCCCCCTGGAAGCTCCCTCGTGCGCTCTCCTGTTCCGACCCTGCCGCT
TACCGGATACCTGTCCGCCTTTCTCCCTTCGGGAAGCGTGGCGCTTTCTCAATGCTCACGCTGTAGGTAT
CTCAGTTCGGTGTAGGTCGTTCGCTCCAAGCTGGGCTGTGTGCACGAACCCCCCGTTCAGCCCGACCGCT
GCGCCTTATCCGGTAACTATCGTCTTGAGTCCAACCCGGTAAGACACGACTTATCGCCACTGGCAGCAGC
CACTGGTAACAGGATTAGCAGAGCGAGGTATGTAGGCGGTGCTACAGAGTTCTTGAAGTGGTGGCCTAAC
TACGGCTACACTAGAAGGACAGTATTTGGTATCTGCGCTCTGCTGAAGCCAGTTACCTTCGGAAAAAGAG
TTGGTAGCTCTTGATCCGGCAAACAAACCACCGCTGGTAGCGGTGGTTTTTTTGTTTGCAAGCAGCAGAT
TACGCGCAGAAAAAAAGGATCTCAAGAAGATCCTTTGATCTTTTCTACGGGGTCTGACGCTCAGTGGAAC
GAAAACTCACGTTAAGGGATTTTGGTCATGAGATTATCAAAAAGGATCTTCACCTAGATCCTTTTAAATT
AAAAATGAAGTTTTAAATCAATCTAAAGTATATATGAGTAAACTTGGTCTGACAGTTACCAATGCTTAAT
CAGTGAGGCACCTATCTCAGCGATCTGTCTATTTCGTTCATCCATAGTTGCCTGACTCCCCGTCGTGTAG
ATAACTACGATACGGGAGGGCTTACCATCTGGCCCCAGTGCTGCAATGATACCGCGAGACCCACGCTCAC
CGGCTCCAGATTTATCAGCAATAAACCAGCCAGCCGGAAGGGCCGAGCGCAGAAGTGGTCCTGCAACTTT
ATCCGCCTCCATCCAGTCTATTAATTGTTGCCGGGAAGCTAGAGTAAGTAGTTCGCCAGTTAATAGTTTG
CGCAACGTTGTTGCCATTGCTGCAGGCATCGTGGTGTCACGCTCGTCGTTTGGTATGGCTTCATTCAGCT
CCGGTTCCCAACGATCAAGGCGAGTTACATGATCCCCCATGTTGTGCAAAAAAGCGGTTAGCTCCTTCGG
TCCTCCGATCGTTGTCAGAAGTAAGTTGGCCGCAGTGTTATCACTCATGGTTATGGCAGCACTGCATAAT
TCTCTTACTGTCATGCCATCCGTAAGATGCTTTTCTGTGACTGGTGAGTACTCAACCAAGTCATTCTGAG
AATAGTGTATGCGGCGACCGAGTTGCTCTTGCCCGGCGTCAACACGGGATAATACCGCGCCACATAGCAG
AACTTTAAAAGTGCTCATCATTGGAAAACGTTCTTCGGGGCGAAAACTCTCAAGGATCTTACCGCTGTTG
AGATCCAGTTCGATGTAACCCACTCGTGCACCCAACTGATCTTCAGCATCTTTTACTTTCACCAGCGTTT
CTGGGTGAGCAAAAACAGGAAGGCAAAATGCCGCAAAAAAGGGAATAAGGGCGACACGGAAATGTTGAAT
ACTCATACTCTTCCTTTTTCAATATTATTGAAGCATTTATCAGGGTTATTGTCTCATGAGCGGATACATA
TTTGAATGTATTTAGAAAAATAAACAAATAGGGGTTCCGCGCACATTTCCCCGAAAAGTGCCACCTGACG
TCTAAGAAACCATTATTATCATGACATTAACCTATAAAAATAGGCGTATCACGAGGCCCTTTCGT
